Addgene plasmid #40589: hGFAP-fLuc
Depositing lab: Albee Messing. Depositing organization: University of Wisconsin, Madison. Publication: Dual transgenic reporter mice as a tool for monitoring expression of glial fibrillary acidic protein. Cho W, Hagemann TL, Johnson DA, Johnson JA, Messing A. J Neurochem. 2009 Jul;110(1):343-51. Epub 2009 May 5. 10.1111/j.1471-4159.2009.06146.x PubMed 19457099.
Backbone
  Vector backbone: pGL3-basic
  Backbone manufacturer: Promega
  Backbone size w/o insert (bp): 4818
  Vector type: Luciferase
Growth in bacteria
  Bacterial resistance: Ampicillin, 100 μg/mL
  Growth temperature: 37°C
  Growth strain: DH5alpha
  Copy number: Unknown
Gene/Insert
  Gene/Insert name: hGFAP promoter (alt names: hGFAP; GFAP promoter; GFAP)
  Species: H. sapiens (human)
  Insert size (bp): 2200
  Mutation: Contains human GFAP promoter fragment (-2163 to +47). ATG codon at position +15 changed to TTG (transcription starts at the firefly luciferase ATG at position +102)
  Entrez Gene: GFAP (a.k.a. ALXDRD)
  Promoter: GFAP promoter
  Tag / fusion protein: Firefly luciferase (C terminal on backbone)
  Cloning method: Restriction Enzyme; 5′ cloning site BglII (not destroyed); 3′ cloning site BglII (destroyed during cloning)
  Sequencing primers: 5′ RVprimer3; 3′ LucNrev
Resource information
  A portion of this plasmid was derived from a plasmid made by: The 2.2 kb human GFAP promoter fragment was derived from the GFAP-lacZ transgene previously described by Brenner et al. (1994).
Terms and licenses: Academic/Nonprofit Terms; Industry Terms: Not Available to Industry
Depositor comments: To construct a transgene expressing firefly luciferase regulated by the GFAP promoter (GFAP-fLuc), the depositor utilized the 2.2 kb human GFAP promoter derived from the GFAP-lacZ transgene previously described by Brenner et al. (1994). The GFAP promoter fragment (-2163 to +47) was subcloned into the Bgl II site in the pGL-3 basic vector (Promega, Madison, WI, USA) containing the firefly luciferase gene. The transgene was sequenced to confirm correct orientation and sequence.
How to cite: hGFAP-fLuc was a gift from Albee Messing (Addgene plasmid # 40589 ; http://n2t.net/addgene:40589 ; RRID:Addgene_40589)
