[The description below was written by a language model from this plasmid's Addgene catalogue record, the feature table of its GenBank file and pLannotate feature annotations shown in this document.]
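Description:
hGFAP-fLuc is a firefly luciferase reporter plasmid built on the promoterless pGL3-basic backbone, in which a roughly 2.2 kb fragment of the human glial fibrillary acidic protein (GFAP) promoter, spanning -2163 to +47, has been inserted at the BglII site upstream of the luciferase coding sequence. The fragment was taken from an earlier GFAP-lacZ transgene. An ATG at position +15 within the promoter fragment was changed to TTG, which removes an upstream start codon so that translation should begin at the luciferase ATG (the record describes this position, +102, as the transcription start). The construct therefore places the enhanced luc+ firefly luciferase under GFAP regulatory control, which is classically associated with astrocyte-specific expression.

The annotated full sequence of about 7 kb shows the standard pGL3 architecture. A synthetic poly(A) signal and a transcriptional pause site lie upstream of the cloning region to limit read-through from the backbone. These are followed by the promoter insert, luciferase, and an SV40 poly(A) signal. The short "C16orf89" and "C14orf178" fragments called within the insert region are most likely spurious similarity matches in the human genomic promoter DNA, and the small TcR, lacZα and large T antigen fragments appear to be backbone remnants. Propagation in E. coli relies on a high-copy ColE1/pUC-type origin and ampicillin resistance (AmpR), and an f1 origin is also present. The accompanying GenBank record covers only an unannotated 836 bp portion and adds no feature information.

According to the depositor, the plasmid was made as a GFAP-fLuc transgene, and the associated publication describes dual transgenic reporter mice for monitoring GFAP expression.
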