Features (pLannotate 1.2.2; 13 found; start..end, strand, type, name):
      7..55      +  polyA_signal   poly(A) signal: synthetic polyadenylation signal
     69..160     +  misc_feature   pause site: RNA polymerase II transcriptional pause signal from the human α2 globin gene
    328..570     -  CDS            C16orf89 (fragment): CP089_HUMAN - Experimental evidence at protein level: Swiss-Prot protein existence level 1. From Homo sapiens (Human).
   1928..2023    +  CDS            C14orf178 (fragment): CN178_HUMAN - Experimental evidence at transcript level: Swiss-Prot protein existence level 2. From Homo sapiens (Human).
   2473..4125    +  CDS            luciferase: firefly luciferase; luc+; enhanced luc+ version of the luciferase gene
   4166..4287    -  polyA_signal   SV40 poly(A) signal: SV40 polyadenylation signal
   4310..4378    -  CDS            large T antigen (fragment): large T antigen from SV40 (simian virus 40)
   4394..4526    +  CDS            TcR (fragment): tetracycline efflux protein; tet; confers resistance to tetracycline
   4706..5294    -  rep_origin     ori: high-copy-number ColE1/pMB1/pBR322/pUC origin of replication
   5465..6325    -  CDS            AmpR: β-lactamase; bla; confers resistance to ampicillin, carbenicillin, and related antibiotics
   6326..6430    -  promoter       AmpR promoter: bla
   6457..6885    +  rep_origin     f1 ori (sequence partly withheld): f1 bacteriophage origin of replication; arrow indicates direction of (+) strand synthesis
   6917..6984    -  CDS            lacZα (fragment): LacZα fragment of β-galactosidase; lacZ fragment
>Addgene plasmid #40589 | hGFAP-fLuc | addgene full sequence | sequence record 183793 | Addgene NGS Result
GGCCGCAATAAAATATCTTTATTTTCATTACATCTGTGTGTTGGTTTTTTGTGTGAATCGATAGTACTAA
CATACGCTCTCCATCAAAACAAAACGAAACAAAACAAACTAGCAAAATAGGCTGTCCCCAGTGCAAGTGC
AGGTGCCAGAACATTTCTCTATCGATAGGTACCGAGCTCTTACGCGTGCTAGCCCGGGCTCGAGATCTGA
GCTCCCACCTCCCTCTCTGTGCTGGGACTCACAGAGGGAGACCTCAGGAGGCAGTCTGTCCATCACATGT
CCAAATGCAGAGCATACCCTGGGCTGGGCGCAGTGGCGCACAACTGTAATTCCAGCACTTTGGGAGGCTG
ATGTGGAAGGATCACTTGAGCCCAGAAGTTCTAGACCAGCCTGGGCAACATGGCAAGACCCTATCTCTAC
AAAAAAAGTTAAAAAATCAGCCACGTGTGGTGACACACACCTGTAGTCCCAGCTATTCAGGAGGCTGAGG
TGAGGGGATCACTTAAGGCTGGGAGGTTGAGGCTGCAGTGAGTCGTGGTTGCGCCACTGCACTCCAGCCT
GGGCAACAGTGAGACCCTGTCTCAAAAGACAAAAAAAAAAAAAAAAAAAAAAAAGAACATATCCTGGTGT
GGAGTAGGGGACGCTGCTCTGACAGAGGCTCGGGGGCCTGAGCTGGCTCTGTGAGCTGGGGAGGAGGCAG
ACAGCCAGGCCTTGTCTGCAAGCAGACCTGGCAGCATTGGGCTGGCCGCCCCCCAGGGCCTCCTCTTCAT
GCCCAGTGAATGACTCACCTTGGCACAGACACAATGTTCGGGGTGGGCACAGTGCCTGCTTCCCGCCGCA
CCCCAGCCCCCCTCAAATGCCTTCCGAGAAGCCCATTGAGCAGGGGGCTTGCATTGCACCCCAGCCTGAC
AGCCTGGCATCTTGGGATAAAAGCAGCACAGCCCCCTAGGGGCTGCCCTTGCTGTGTGGCGCCACCGGCG
GTGGAGAACAAGGCTCTATTCAGCCTGTGCCCAGGAAAGGGGATCAGGGGATGCCCAGGCATGGACAGTG
GGTGGCAGGGGGGGAGAGGAGGGCTGTCTGCTTCCCAGAAGTCCAAGGACACAAATGGGTGAGGGGACTG
GGCAGGGTTCTGACCCTGTGGGACCAGAGTGGAGGGCGTAGATGGACCTGAAGTCTCCAGGGACAACAGG
GCCCAGGTCTCAGGCTCCTAGTTGGGCCCAGTGGCTCCAGCGTTTCCAAACCCATCCATCCCCAGAGGTT
CTTCCCATCTCTCCAGGCTGATGTGTGGGAACTCGAGGAAATAAATCTCCAGTGGGAGACGGAGGGGTGG
CCAGGGAAACGGGGCGCTGCAGGAATAAAGACGAGCCAGCACAGCCAGCTCATGTGTAACGGCTTTGTGG
AGCTGTCAAGGCCTGGTCTCTGGGAGAGAGGCACAGGGAGGCCAGACAAGGAAGGGGTGACCTGGAGGGA
CAGATCCAGGGGCTAAAGTCCTGATAAGGCAAGAGAGTGCCGGCCCCCTCTTGCCCTATCAGGACCTCCA
CTGCCACATAGAGGCCATGATTGACCCTTAGACAAAGGGCTGGTGTCCAATCCCAGCCCCCAGCCCCAGA
ACTCCAGGGAATGAATGGGCAGAGAGCAGGAATGTGGGACATCTGTGTTCAAGGGAAGGACTCCAGGAGT
CTGCTGGGAATGAGGCCTAGTAGGAAATGAGGTGGCCCTTGAGGGTACAGAACAGGTTCATTCTTCGCCA
AATTCCCAGCACCTTGCAGGCACTTACAGCTGAGTGAGATAATGCCTGGGTTATGAAATCAAAAAGTTGG
AAAGCAGGTCAGAGGTCATCTGGTACAGCCCTTCCTTCCCTTTTTTTTTTTTTTTTTTGTGAGACAAGGT
CTCTCTCTGTTGCCCAGGCTGGAGTGGCGCAAACACAGCTCACTGCAGCCTCAACCTACTGGGCTCAAGC
AATCCTCCAGCCTCAGCCTCCCAAAGTGCTGGGATTACAAGCATGAGCCACCCCACTCAGCCCTTTCCTT
CCTTTTTAATTGATGCATAATAATTGTAAGTATTCATCATGGTCCAACCAACCCTTTCTTGACCCACCTT
CCTAGAGAGAGGGTCCTCTTGCTTCAGCGGTCAGGGCCCCAGACCCATGGTCTGGCTCCAGGTACCACCT
GCCTCATGCAGGAGTTGGCGTGCCCAGGAAGCTCTGCCTCTGGGCACAGTGACCTCAGTGGGGTGAGGGG
AGCTCTCCCCATAGCTGGGCTGCGGCCCAACCCCACCCCCTCAGGCTATGCCAGGGGGTGTTGCCAGGGG
CACCCGGGCATCGCCAGTCTAGCCCACTCCTTCATAAAGCCCTCGCATCCCAGGAGCGAGCAGAGCCAGA
GCAGGTTGGAGAGGAGACGCATCACCTCCGCTGCTCGCGGGGATCTGCGATCTAAGTAAGCTTGGCATTC
CGGTACTGTTGGTAAAGCCACCATGGAAGACGCCAAAAACATAAAGAAAGGCCCGGCGCCATTCTATCCG
CTGGAAGATGGAACCGCTGGAGAGCAACTGCATAAGGCTATGAAGAGATACGCCCTGGTTCCTGGAACAA
TTGCTTTTACAGATGCACATATCGAGGTGGACATCACTTACGCTGAGTACTTCGAAATGTCCGTTCGGTT
GGCAGAAGCTATGAAACGATATGGGCTGAATACAAATCACAGAATCGTCGTATGCAGTGAAAACTCTCTT
CAATTCTTTATGCCGGTGTTGGGCGCGTTATTTATCGGAGTTGCAGTTGCGCCCGCGAACGACATTTATA
ATGAACGTGAATTGCTCAACAGTATGGGCATTTCGCAGCCTACCGTGGTGTTCGTTTCCAAAAAGGGGTT
GCAAAAAATTTTGAACGTGCAAAAAAAGCTCCCAATCATCCAAAAAATTATTATCATGGATTCTAAAACG
GATTACCAGGGATTTCAGTCGATGTACACGTTCGTCACATCTCATCTACCTCCCGGTTTTAATGAATACG
ATTTTGTGCCAGAGTCCTTCGATAGGGACAAGACAATTGCACTGATCATGAACTCCTCTGGATCTACTGG
TCTGCCTAAAGGTGTCGCTCTGCCTCATAGAACTGCCTGCGTGAGATTCTCGCATGCCAGAGATCCTATT
TTTGGCAATCAAATCATTCCGGATACTGCGATTTTAAGTGTTGTTCCATTCCATCACGGTTTTGGAATGT
TTACTACACTCGGATATTTGATATGTGGATTTCGAGTCGTCTTAATGTATAGATTTGAAGAAGAGCTGTT
TCTGAGGAGCCTTCAGGATTACAAGATTCAAAGTGCGCTGCTGGTGCCAACCCTATTCTCCTTCTTCGCC
AAAAGCACTCTGATTGACAAATACGATTTATCTAATTTACACGAAATTGCTTCTGGTGGCGCTCCCCTCT
CTAAGGAAGTCGGGGAAGCGGTTGCCAAGAGGTTCCATCTGCCAGGTATCAGGCAAGGATATGGGCTCAC
TGAGACTACATCAGCTATTCTGATTACACCCGAGGGGGATGATAAACCGGGCGCGGTCGGTAAAGTTGTT
CCATTTTTTGAAGCGAAGGTTGTGGATCTGGATACCGGGAAAACGCTGGGCGTTAATCAAAGAGGCGAAC
TGTGTGTGAGAGGTCCTATGATTATGTCCGGTTATGTAAACAATCCGGAAGCGACCAACGCCTTGATTGA
CAAGGATGGATGGCTACATTCTGGAGACATAGCTTACTGGGACGAAGACGAACACTTCTTCATCGTTGAC
CGCCTGAAGTCTCTGATTAAGTACAAAGGCTATCAGGTGGCTCCCGCTGAATTGGAATCCATCTTGCTCC
AACACCCCAACATCTTCGACGCAGGTGTCGCAGGTCTTCCCGACGATGACGCCGGTGAACTTCCCGCCGC
CGTTGTTGTTTTGGAGCACGGAAAGACGATGACGGAAAAAGAGATCGTGGATTACGTCGCCAGTCAAGTA
ACAACCGCGAAAAAGTTGCGCGGAGGAGTTGTGTTTGTGGACGAAGTACCGAAAGGTCTTACCGGAAAAC
TCGACGCAAGAAAAATCAGAGAGATCCTCATAAAGGCCAAGAAGGGCGGAAAGATCGCCGTGTAATTCTA
GAGTCGGGGCGGCCGGCCGCTTCGAGCAGACATGATAAGATACATTGATGAGTTTGGACAAACCACAACT
AGAATGCAGTGAAAAAAATGCTTTATTTGTGAAATTTGTGATGCTATTGCTTTATTTGTAACCATTATAA
GCTGCAATAAACAAGTTAACAACAACAATTGCATTCATTTTATGTTTCAGGTTCAGGGGGAGGTGTGGGA
GGTTTTTTAAAGCAAGTAAAACCTCTACAAATGTGGTAAAATCGATAAGGATCCGTCGACCGATGCCCTT
GAGAGCCTTCAACCCAGTCAGCTCCTTCCGGTGGGCGCGGGGCATGACTATCGTCGCCGCACTTATGACT
GTCTTCTTTATCATGCAACTCGTAGGACAGGTGCCGGCAGCGCTCTTCCGCTTCCTCGCTCACTGACTCG
CTGCGCTCGGTCGTTCGGCTGCGGCGAGCGGTATCAGCTCACTCAAAGGCGGTAATACGGTTATCCACAG
AATCAGGGGATAACGCAGGAAAGAACATGTGAGCAAAAGGCCAGCAAAAGGCCAGGAACCGTAAAAAGGC
CGCGTTGCTGGCGTTTTTCCATAGGCTCCGCCCCCCTGACGAGCATCACAAAAATCGACGCTCAAGTCAG
AGGTGGCGAAACCCGACAGGACTATAAAGATACCAGGCGTTTCCCCCTGGAAGCTCCCTCGTGCGCTCTC
CTGTTCCGACCCTGCCGCTTACCGGATACCTGTCCGCCTTTCTCCCTTCGGGAAGCGTGGCGCTTTCTCA
TAGCTCACGCTGTAGGTATCTCAGTTCGGTGTAGGTCGTTCGCTCCAAGCTGGGCTGTGTGCACGAACCC
CCCGTTCAGCCCGACCGCTGCGCCTTATCCGGTAACTATCGTCTTGAGTCCAACCCGGTAAGACACGACT
TATCGCCACTGGCAGCAGCCACTGGTAACAGGATTAGCAGAGCGAGGTATGTAGGCGGTGCTACAGAGTT
CTTGAAGTGGTGGCCTAACTACGGCTACACTAGAAGAACAGTATTTGGTATCTGCGCTCTGCTGAAGCCA
GTTACCTTCGGAAAAAGAGTTGGTAGCTCTTGATCCGGCAAACAAACCACCGCTGGTAGCGGTGGTTTTT
TTGTTTGCAAGCAGCAGATTACGCGCAGAAAAAAAGGATCTCAAGAAGATCCTTTGATCTTTTCTACGGG
GTCTGACGCTCAGTGGAACGAAAACTCACGTTAAGGGATTTTGGTCATGAGATTATCAAAAAGGATCTTC
ACCTAGATCCTTTTAAATTAAAAATGAAGTTTTAAATCAATCTAAAGTATATATGAGTAAACTTGGTCTG
ACAGTTACCAATGCTTAATCAGTGAGGCACCTATCTCAGCGATCTGTCTATTTCGTTCATCCATAGTTGC
CTGACTCCCCGTCGTGTAGATAACTACGATACGGGAGGGCTTACCATCTGGCCCCAGTGCTGCAATGATA
CCGCGAGACCCACGCTCACCGGCTCCAGATTTATCAGCAATAAACCAGCCAGCCGGAAGGGCCGAGCGCA
GAAGTGGTCCTGCAACTTTATCCGCCTCCATCCAGTCTATTAATTGTTGCCGGGAAGCTAGAGTAAGTAG
TTCGCCAGTTAATAGTTTGCGCAACGTTGTTGCCATTGCTACAGGCATCGTGGTGTCACGCTCGTCGTTT
GGTATGGCTTCATTCAGCTCCGGTTCCCAACGATCAAGGCGAGTTACATGATCCCCCATGTTGTGCAAAA
AAGCGGTTAGCTCCTTCGGTCCTCCGATCGTTGTCAGAAGTAAGTTGGCCGCAGTGTTATCACTCATGGT
TATGGCAGCACTGCATAATTCTCTTACTGTCATGCCATCCGTAAGATGCTTTTCTGTGACTGGTGAGTAC
TCAACCAAGTCATTCTGAGAATAGTGTATGCGGCGACCGAGTTGCTCTTGCCCGGCGTCAATACGGGATA
ATACCGCGCCACATAGCAGAACTTTAAAAGTGCTCATCATTGGAAAACGTTCTTCGGGGCGAAAACTCTC
AAGGATCTTACCGCTGTTGAGATCCAGTTCGATGTAACCCACTCGTGCACCCAACTGATCTTCAGCATCT
TTTACTTTCACCAGCGTTTCTGGGTGAGCAAAAACAGGAAGGCAAAATGCCGCAAAAAAGGGAATAAGGG
CGACACGGAAATGTTGAATACTCATACTCTTCCTTTTTCAATATTATTGAAGCATTTATCAGGGTTATTG
TCTCATGAGCGGATACATATTTGAATGTATTTAGAAAAATAAACAAATAGGGGTTCCGCGCACATTTCCC
CGAAAAGTGCCACCTG
[124 nt withheld, positions 6457-6580]
C
[91 nt withheld, positions 6582-6672]
A
[49 nt withheld, positions 6674-6722]
CCTTTGACGTTGGAGTCCACGTTCTTT
[37 nt withheld, positions 6750-6786]
ACCCTATCTCGGTCTATTCTTTTGATTTATAAGGGATTTTGCCGATTTCGGCCTATTGGTTAAAAAATGA
GCTGATTTAACAAAAATTTAACGCGAATTTTAACAAAATATTAACGCTTACAATTTGCCATTCGCCATTC
AGGCTGCGCAACTGTTGGGAAGGGCGATCGGTGCGGGCCTCTTCGCTATTACGCCAGCCCAAGCTACCAT
GATAAGTAAGTAATATTAAGGTACGGGAGGTACTTGGAGC
