LOCUS       Exported 836 bp ds-DNA linear SYN 01-JUN-2021
DEFINITION  synthetic linear DNA
ACCESSION   .
VERSION     .
KEYWORDS    hGFAP-fLuc
SOURCE      synthetic DNA construct
  ORGANISM  synthetic DNA construct
REFERENCE   1 (bases 1 to 836)
  AUTHORS   Cho W, Hagemann TL, Johnson DA, Johnson JA, Messing A
  TITLE     Dual transgenic reporter mice as a tool for monitoring expression of
            glial fibrillary acidic protein.
  JOURNAL   J Neurochem. 2009 Jul;110(1):343-51. Epub 2009 May 5.
  PUBMED    19457099
REFERENCE   2 (bases 1 to 836)
  AUTHORS   .
  TITLE     Direct Submission
  JOURNAL   Exported Jun 1, 2021 from SnapGene Server 1.1.58
            http://www.snapgene.com
FEATURES             Location/Qualifiers
     source          1..836
                     /organism="synthetic DNA construct"
                     /mol_type="other DNA"
ORIGIN
        1 acatttctct atcgataggt accgagctct tacgcgtgct agcccgggct cgagatctga
       61 gctcccacct ccctctctgt gctgggactc acagagggag acctcaggag gcagtctgtc
      121 catcacatgt ccaaatgcag agcataccct gggctgggcg cagtggcgca caactgtaat
      181 tccagcactt tgggaggctg atgtggaagg atcacttgag cccagaagtt ctagaccagc
      241 ctgggcaaca tggcaagacc ctatctctac aaaaaaagtt aaaaaatcag ccacgtgtgg
      301 tgacacacac ctgtagtccc agctattcag gaggctgagg tgaggggatc acttaaggct
      361 gggaggttga ggctgcagtg agtcgtggtt gcgccactgc actccagcct gggcaacagt
      421 gagaccctgt ctcaaaagac aaaaaaaaaa aaaaaaaaaa aaagaacata tcctggtgtg
      481 gagtagggga cgctgctctg acagaggctc gggggcctga gctggctctg tgagctgggg
      541 aggaggcaga cagccaggcc ttgtctgcaa gcagacctgg cagcattggg ctggccgccc
      601 cccagggcct cctcttcatg cccagtgaat gactcacctt ggcacagaca caatgttcgg
      661 ggtgggcaca gtgcctgctt cccgccgcac cccagccccc ctcaaatgcc ttccgagaag
      721 cccattgagc agggggcttg cattgcaccc cagcctgaca gcctggcatc ttgggataaa
      781 agcagcacag ccccctaggg gctgcccttg ctgtgtggcg ccaccggcgg tggaga
//
