>Addgene plasmid #40589 | hGFAP-fLuc | addgene partial sequence | sequence record 53240 | LucNRev 5'-CCTTATGCAGTTGCTCTCC-3'
CTTTCTTTATGTTTTTGGCGTCTTCCATGGTGGCTTTACCAACAGTACCGGAATGCCAAGCTTACTTAGA
TCGCAGATCCCCGCGAGCAGCGGAGGTGATGCGTCTCCTCTCCAACCTGCTCTGGCTCTGCTCGCTCCTG
GGATGCGAGGGCTTTATGAAGGAGTGGGCTAGACTGGCGATGCCCGGGTGCCCCTGGCAACACCCCCTGG
CATAGCCTGAGGGGGTGGGGTTGGGCCGCAGCCCAGCTATGGGGAGAGCTCCCCTCACCCCACTGAGGTC
ACTGTGCCCAGAGGCAGAGCTTCCTGGGCACGCCAACTCCTGCATGAGGCAGGTGGTACCTGGAGCCAGA
CCATGGGTCTGGGGCCCTGACCGCTGAAGCAAGAGGACCCTCTCTCTAGGAAGGTGGGTCAAGAAAGGGT
TGGTTGGACCATGATGAATACTTACAATTATTATGCATCAATTAAAAAGGAAGGAAAGGGCTGAGTGGGG
TGGCTCATGCTTGTAATCCCAGCACTTTGGGAGGCTGAGGCTGGAGGATTGCTTGAGCCCAGTAGGTTGA
GGCTGCAGTGAGCTGTGTTTGCGCCACTCCAGCCTGGGCAACAGAGAGAGACCTTGTCTCACAAAAAAAA
AAAAAAAAAAGGGAAGGAAGGGCTGTACCAGATGACCTCTGACCTGCTTTCCAACTTTTTGATT
